>Addgene plasmid #213182 | ADRB3-DuET | addgene full sequence | sequence record 430749 | Addgene NGS Result
AGGATCTCAAGAAGATCCTTTGATCTTTTCTACGGGGTCTGACGCTCAGTGGAACGAAAACTCACGTTAA
GGGATTTTGGTCATGAGATTATCAAAAAGGATCTTCACCTAGATCCTTTTAAATTAAAAATGAAGTTTTA
AATCAATCTAAAGTATATATGAGTAAACTTGGTCTGACAGTTACCAATGCTTAATCAGTGAGGCACCTAT
CTCAGCGATCTGTCTATTTCGTTCATCCATAGTTGCCTGACTCCCCGTCGTGTAGATAACTACGATACGG
GAGGGCTTACCATCTGGCCCCAGTGCTGCAATGATACCGCGAGACCCACGCTCACCGGCTCCAGATTTAT
CAGCAATAAACCAGCCAGCCGGAAGGGCCGAGCGCAGAAGTGGTCCTGCAACTTTATCCGCCTCCATCCA
GTCTATTAATTGTTGCCGGGAAGCTAGAGTAAGTAGTTCGCCAGTTAATAGTTTGCGCAACGTTGTTGCC
ATTGCTACAGGCATCGTGGTGTCACGCTCGTCGTTTGGTATGGCTTCATTCAGCTCCGGTTCCCAACGAT
CAAGGCGAGTTACATGATCCCCCATGTTGTGCAAAAAAGCGGTTAGCTCCTTCGGTCCTCCGATCGTTGT
CAGAAGTAAGTTGGCCGCAGTGTTATCACTCATGGTTATGGCAGCACTGCATAATTCTCTTACTGTCATG
CCATCCGTAAGATGCTTTTCTGTGACTGGTGAGTACTCAACCAAGTCATTCTGAGAATAGTGTATGCGGC
GACCGAGTTGCTCTTGCCCGGCGTCAATACGGGATAATACCGCGCCACATAGCAGAACTTTAAAAGTGCT
CATCATTGGAAAACGTTCTTCGGGGCGAAAACTCTCAAGGATCTTACCGCTGTTGAGATCCAGTTCGATG
TAACCCACTCGTGCACCCAACTGATCTTCAGCATCTTTTACTTTCACCAGCGTTTCTGGGTGAGCAAAAA
CAGGAAGGCAAAATGCCGCAAAAAAGGGAATAAGGGCGACACGGAAATGTTGAATACTCATACTCTTCCT
TTTTCAATATTATTGAAGCATTTATCAGGGTTATTGTCTCATGAGCGGATACATATTTGAATGTATTTAG
AAAAATAAACAAATAGGGGTTCCGCGCACATTTCCCCGAAAAGTGCCACCTGACGTCGACGGATCGGGAG
ATCTCCCGATCCCCTATGGTGCACTCTCAGTACAATCTGCTCTGATGCCGCATAGTTAAGCCAGTATCTG
CTCCCTGCTTGTGTGTTGGAGGTCGCTGAGTAGTGCGCGAGCAAAATTTAAGCTACAACAAGGCAAGGCT
TGACCGACATTTGCATGAAGAATCTGCTTAGGGTTAGGCGTTTTGCGCTGCTTCGCGATGTACGGGCCAG
ATATACGCGTTGACATTGATTATTGACTAGTTATTAATAGTAATCAATTACGGGGTCATTAGTTCATAGC
CCATATATGGAGTTCCGCGTTACATAACTTACGGTAAATGGCCCGCCTGGCTGACCGCCCAACGACCCCC
GCCCATTGACGTCAATAATGACGTATGTTCCCATAGTAACGCCAATAGGGACTTTCCATTGACGTCAATG
GGTGGAGTATTTACGGTAAACTGCCCACTTGGCAGTACATCAAGTGTATCATATGCCAAGTACGCCCCCT
ATTGACGTCAATGACGGTAAATGGCCCGCCTGGCATTATGCCCAGTACATGACCTTATGGGACTTTCCTA
CTTGGCAGTACATCTACGTATTAGTCATCGCTATTACCATGGTGATGCGGTTTTGGCAGTACATCAATGG
GCGTGGATAGCGGTTTGACTCACGGGGATTTCCAAGTCTCCACCCCATTGACGTCAATGGGAGTTTGTTT
TGGCACCAAAATCAACGGGACTTTCCAAAATGTCGTAACAACTCCGCCCCATTGACGCAAATGGGCGGTA
GGCGTGTACGGTGGGAGGTCTATATAAGCAGAGCTCTCTGGCTAACTAGAGAACCCACTGCTTACTGGCT
TATCGAAATTAATACGACTCACTATAGGGAGACCCAAGCTGGCTAGCGTTTAAACTTAAGCTTAGCGCCA
CCATGAAGACGATCATCGCCCTGAGCTACATCTTCTGCCTGGTATTCGCCGACTACAAGGACGATGATGA
CGCCAGCATCGATATGGCCCCGTGGCCCCATGAGAATTCCAGCCTTGCACCTTGGCCTGACCTTCCAACT
CTGGCACCAAATACCGCCAACACATCCGGACTCCCTGGCGTCCCCTGGGAAGCTGCTCTGGCTGGGGCTC
TGTTGGCCCTTGCCGTGCTGGCTACCGTGGGGGGCAATTTGTTGGTGATTGTTGCTATCGCCTGGACACC
ACGGCTCCAGACAATGACAAATGTCTTTGTGACCTCTCTGGCTGCTGCTGATCTGGTGATGGGTCTGCTC
GTGGTCCCCCCAGCTGCGACCCTGGCACTTACCGGCCATTGGCCTCTTGGTGCGACAGGGTGCGAGCTCT
GGACTAGCGTGGATGTCCTCTGTGTCACAGCCTCCATCGAAACTCTGTGTGCCCTCGCTGTCGACAGATA
TCTGGCCGTGACTAATCCCCTGAGGTATGGAGCCCTGGTGACAAAGAGGTGTGCCAGAACCGCTGTGGTG
CTCGTCTGGGTGGTCAGCGCCGCCGTGTCATTCGCTCCCATAATGTCCCAGTGGTGGCGGGTGGGAGCCG
ACGCGGAGGCCCAGCGCTGCCACAGCAACCCTCGATGCTGCGCGTTCGCTAGCAATATGCCATACGTGTT
GCTCTCTAGCTCAGTGAGTTTCTATCTGCCACTCCTGGTGATGCTGTTCGTCTATGCCCGAGTCTTCGTT
GTGGCAACAAGGCAGTTGAGGCTGCTCAGGGGGGAGTTGGGGAGGTTCCCCCCAGAGGAGTCCCCACCTG
CTCCGTCTAGGTCTCTTGCACCCGCTCCAGTTGGTACCTGCGCCCCTCCAGAAGGTGTGCCAGCATGCGG
TAGGAGGCCCGCCCGACTCCTGCCTCTGAGGGAGCACAGAGCTCTGTGTACTCTTGGTTTGATCATGGGT
ACTTTTACTCTGTGCTGGCTGCCCTTCTTTCTGGCAAATGTGTTGAGAGCCTTGGGAGGTCCCTCTCTCG
TCCCTGGCCCAGCGTTCCTGGCCCTCAACTGGCTCGGGTACGCCAATAGTGCATTCAATCCCTTGATTTA
TTGTCGAAGTCCCGATTTCCGAAGCGCTTTCCGGAGACTTTTGTGTAGATGCGGGAGACGACTCCCCCCG
GAACCATGCGCCGCTGCACGACCAGCTTTGTTCCCTTCAGGCGTTCCCGCCGCAAGGTCTTCCCCTGCAC
AGCCTCGACTGTGTCAGAGGTTGGACGGAGCTTCCTGGGGCGTCAGCATCGATACCGGTGGACGCACCGG
TGAATTCGATGAGGCCAGCACCACCGTGTCTAAGACCGAGACTTCTCAGGTGGCCCCTGCCTAACTCGAG
TCTAGAGGGCCCGTTTAAACCCGCTGATCAGCCTCGACTGTGCCTTCTAGTTGCCAGCCATCTGTTGTTT
GCCCCTCCCCCGTGCCTTCCTTGACCCTGGAAGGTGCCACTCCCACTGTCCTTTCCTAATAAAATGAGGA
AATTGCATCGCATTGTCTGAGTAGGTGTCATTCTATTCTGGGGGGTGGGGTGGGGCAGGACAGCAAGGGG
GAGGATTGGGAAGACAATAGCAGGCATGCTGGGGATGCGGTGGGCTCTATGGCTTCTGAGGCGGAAAGAA
CCAGCTGGGGCTCTAGGGGGTATCCCC
[124 nt withheld, positions 3808-3931]
C
[91 nt withheld, positions 3933-4023]
A
[49 nt withheld, positions 4025-4073]
CCTTTGACGTTGGAGTCCACGTTCTTT
[37 nt withheld, positions 4101-4137]
ACCCTATCTCGGTCTATTCTTTTGATTTATAAGGGATTTTGCCGATTTCGGCCTATTGGTTAAAAAATGA
GCTGATTTAACAAAAATTTAACGCGAATTAATTCTGTGGAATGTGTGTCAGTTAGGGTGTGGAAAGTCCC
CAGGCTCCCCAGCAGGCAGAAGTATGCAAAGCATGCATCTCAATTAGTCAGCAACCAGGTGTGGAAAGTC
CCCAGGCTCCCCAGCAGGCAGAAGTATGCAAAGCATGCATCTCAATTAGTCAGCAACCATAGTCCCGCCC
CTAACTCCGCCCATCCCGCCCCTAACTCCGCCCAGTTCCGCCCATTCTCCGCCCCATGGCTGACTAATTT
TTTTTATTTATGCAGAGGCCGAGGCCGCCTCTGCCTCTGAGCTATTCCAGAAGTAGTGAGGAGGCTTTTT
TGGAGGCCTAGGCTTTTGCAAAAAGCTCCCGGGAGCTTGTATATCCATTTTCGGATCTGATCAAGAGACA
GGATGAGGATCGTTTCGCATGATTGAACAAGATGGATTGCACGCAGGTTCTCCGGCCGCTTGGGTGGAGA
GGCTATTCGGCTATGACTGGGCACAACAGACAATCGGCTGCTCTGATGCCGCCGTGTTCCGGCTGTCAGC
GCAGGGGCGCCCGGTTCTTTTTGTCAAGACCGACCTGTCCGGTGCCCTGAATGAACTGCAGGACGAGGCA
GCGCGGCTATCGTGGCTGGCCACGACGGGCGTTCCTTGCGCAGCTGTGCTCGACGTTGTCACTGAAGCGG
GAAGGGACTGGCTGCTATTGGGCGAAGTGCCGGGGCAGGATCTCCTGTCATCTCACCTTGCTCCTGCCGA
GAAAGTATCCATCATGGCTGATGCAATGCGGCGGCTGCATACGCTTGATCCGGCTACCTGCCCATTCGAC
CACCAAGCGAAACATCGCATCGAGCGAGCACGTACTCGGATGGAAGCCGGTCTTGTCGATCAGGATGATC
TGGACGAAGAGCATCAGGGGCTCGCGCCAGCCGAACTGTTCGCCAGGCTCAAGGCGCGCATGCCCGACGG
CGAGGATCTCGTCGTGACCCATGGCGATGCCTGCTTGCCGAATATCATGGTGGAAAATGGCCGCTTTTCT
GGATTCATCGACTGTGGCCGGCTGGGTGTGGCGGACCGCTATCAGGACATAGCGTTGGCTACCCGTGATA
TTGCTGAAGAGCTTGGCGGCGAATGGGCTGACCGCTTCCTCGTGCTTTACGGTATCGCCGCTCCCGATTC
GCAGCGCATCGCCTTCTATCGCCTTCTTGACGAGTTCTTCTGAGCGGGACTCTGGGGTTCGAAATGACCG
ACCAAGCGACGCCCAACCTGCCATCACGAGATTTCGATTCCACCGCCGCCTTCTATGAAAGGTTGGGCTT
CGGAATCGTTTTCCGGGACGCCGGCTGGATGATCCTCCAGCGCGGGGATCTCATGCTGGAGTTCTTCGCC
CACCCCAACTTGTTTATTGCAGCTTATAATGGTTACAAATAAAGCAATAGCATCACAAATTTCACAAATA
AAGCATTTTTTTCACTGCATTCTAGTTGTGGTTTGTCCAAACTCATCAATGTATCTTATCATGTCTGTAT
ACCGTCGACCTCTAGCTAGAGCTTGGCGTAATCATGGTCATAGCTGTTTCCTGTGTGAAATTGTTATCCG
CTCACAATTCCACACAACATACGAGCCGGAAGCATAAAGTGTAAAGCCTGGGGTGCCTAATGAGTGAGCT
AACTCACATTAATTGCGTTGCGCTCACTGCCCGCTTTCCAGTCGGGAAACCTGTCGTGCCAGCTGCATTA
ATGAATCGGCCAACGCGCGGGGAGAGGCGGTTTGCGTATTGGGCGCTCTTCCGCTTCCTCGCTCACTGAC
TCGCTGCGCTCGGTCGTTCGGCTGCGGCGAGCGGTATCAGCTCACTCAAAGGCGGTAATACGGTTATCCA
CAGAATCAGGGGATAACGCAGGAAAGAACATGTGAGCAAAAGGCCAGCAAAAGGCCAGGAACCGTAAAAA
GGCCGCGTTGCTGGCGTTTTTCCATAGGCTCCGCCCCCCTGACGAGCATCACAAAAATCGACGCTCAAGT
CAGAGGTGGCGAAACCCGACAGGACTATAAAGATACCAGGCGTTTCCCCCTGGAAGCTCCCTCGTGCGCT
CTCCTGTTCCGACCCTGCCGCTTACCGGATACCTGTCCGCCTTTCTCCCTTCGGGAAGCGTGGCGCTTTC
TCATAGCTCACGCTGTAGGTATCTCAGTTCGGTGTAGGTCGTTCGCTCCAAGCTGGGCTGTGTGCACGAA
CCCCCCGTTCAGCCCGACCGCTGCGCCTTATCCGGTAACTATCGTCTTGAGTCCAACCCGGTAAGACACG
ACTTATCGCCACTGGCAGCAGCCACTGGTAACAGGATTAGCAGAGCGAGGTATGTAGGCGGTGCTACAGA
GTTCTTGAAGTGGTGGCCTAACTACGGCTACACTAGAAGAACGGTATTTGGTATCTGCGCTCTGCTGAAG
CCAGTTACCTTCGGAAAAAGAGTTGGTAGCTCTTGATCCGGCAAACAAACCACCGCTGGTAGCGGTGGTT
TTTTTGTTTGCAAGCAGCAGATTACGCGCAGAAAAAA
Features (pLannotate 1.2.2; 21 found; start..end, strand, type, name):
    181..1041    -  CDS            AmpR: β-lactamase; bla; confers resistance to ampicillin, carbenicillin, and related antibiotics
   1042..1146    -  promoter       AmpR promoter: bla
   1205..1257    -  misc_feature   bom (fragment): basis of mobility region from pBR322
   1412..1791    +  enhancer       CMV enhancer: human cytomegalovirus immediate early enhancer
   1792..1995    +  promoter       CMV promoter: human cytomegalovirus (CMV) immediate early promoter
   1991..2024    +  LTR            5' LTR (truncated) (fragment): truncated 5' long terminal repeat (LTR) from HIV-1
   2040..2058    +  promoter       T7 promoter: promoter for bacteriophage T7 RNA polymerase
   2151..2171    +  CDS            3xFLAG (fragment): three tandem FLAG® epitope tags
   2184..3407    +  CDS            ADRB3: ADRB3_HUMAN - Also known as ADRB3R, B3AR. Experimental evidence at protein level: Swiss-Prot protein existence level 1. Beta-adrenergic receptors mediate the catecholamine-induced activation of adenylate cyclase through the action of G proteins. Beta- 3 is involved in the regulation of lipolysis and thermogenesis. From Homo sapiens (Human).
   3538..3762    +  polyA_signal   bGH poly(A) signal: bovine growth hormone polyadenylation signal
   3766..3787    +  promoter       SV40 promoter (fragment): SV40 enhancer and early promoter
   3808..4236    +  rep_origin     f1 ori (sequence partly withheld): f1 bacteriophage origin of replication; arrow indicates direction of (+) strand synthesis
   4250..4579    +  promoter       SV40 promoter: SV40 enhancer and early promoter
   4646..5437    +  CDS            neo: KKA2_KLEPN - Also known as kan, nptII. Experimental evidence at protein level: Swiss-Prot protein existence level 1. Resistance to kanamycin, neomycin, paromomycin, ribostamycin, butirosin and gentamicin B. From Klebsiella pneumoniae.
   5461..5619    +  CDS            ble (fragment): BLE_KLEPN - Experimental evidence at protein level: Swiss-Prot protein existence level 1. Binding protein with a strong affinity to the bleomycin family of antibiotics. Binds to CL990; an antimitotic-antibiotic compound. From Klebsiella pneumoniae.
   5614..5735    +  polyA_signal   SV40 poly(A) signal: SV40 polyadenylation signal
   5808..5824    -  protein_bind   lac operator: The lac repressor binds to the lac operator to inhibit transcription in E. coli. This inhibition can be relieved by adding lactose or isopropyl-β-D-thiogalactopyranoside (IPTG). lac repressor encoded by lacI
   5832..5862    -  promoter       lac promoter: promoter for the E. coli lac operon
   5877..5898    -  protein_bind   CAP binding site: CAP binding activates transcription in the presence of cAMP. E. coli catabolite activator protein
   5911..6003    -  CDS            lacI (fragment): lac repressor; lacI; The lac repressor binds to the lac operator to inhibit transcription in E. coli. This inhibition can be relieved by adding lactose or isopropyl-β-D-thiogalactopyranoside (IPTG).
   6186..10      -  rep_origin     ori (across the origin): high-copy-number ColE1/pMB1/pBR322/pUC origin of replication
