[The description below was written by a language model from this plasmid's Addgene catalogue record and pLannotate feature annotations shown in this document.]
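Description:
ADRB3-DuET is a mammalian expression plasmid built on the pcDNA 3.1 (+) backbone that carries the human beta-3 adrenoceptor (ADRB3), a class A G protein-coupled receptor of the adrenoceptor family that couples catecholamine signalling to adenylate cyclase and is involved in lipolysis and thermogenesis. It is propagated in E. coli as a high-copy plasmid through a ColE1/pUC-type origin with ampicillin selection from the β-lactamase gene. An f1 origin is also present, along with lac promoter/operator remnants typical of this backbone. For selection in mammalian cells, an SV40 early promoter drives a neomycin phosphotransferase gene followed by an SV40 polyadenylation signal. The short HIV-1 LTR, ble, lacI and bom fragments in the annotation look like small automated partial matches rather than functional parts.

The receptor open reading frame sits downstream of the CMV immediate-early enhancer and promoter and is terminated by the bovine growth hormone polyadenylation signal. A T7 promoter between the CMV promoter and the insert allows in vitro transcription. According to the catalogue entry, the "DuET" design adds a cleavable hemagglutinin signal peptide and an N-terminal FLAG epitope ahead of the receptor, and a C-terminal 1D4 epitope after it. The feature table picks up the FLAG sequence (as a fragment of a 3xFLAG match) just upstream of the ADRB3 coding sequence, but it does not separately annotate the signal peptide or the 1D4 tag. The dual tags allow detection or capture of the receptor from either end. The construct is described as optimized for expression in mammalian cells and proteomics studies, and the associated work concerns multiplexed selectivity screening of anti-GPCR antibodies.
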