Addgene plasmid #213182: ADRB3-DuET
Purpose: The DuET construct encodes the named human GPCR engineered with a cleaved hemagglutinin signal peptide, a 5' FLAG and a 3' 1D4 epitope tag optimized for expression in mammalian cells and proteomics studies.
Depositing lab: Thomas Sakmar. Depositing organization: Rockefeller University. Publication: Multiplexed selectivity screening of anti-GPCR antibodies. Dahl L, Kotliar IB, Bendes A, Dodig-Crnkovic T, Fromm S, Elofsson A, Uhlen M, Sakmar TP, Schwenk JM. Sci Adv. 2023 May 3;9(18):eadf9297. doi: 10.1126/sciadv.adf9297. Epub 2023 May 3. PubMed 37134173.
Backbone
  Vector backbone: pcDNA 3.1 (+)
  Vector type: Mammalian Expression
Growth in bacteria
  Bacterial resistance: Ampicillin, 100 μg/mL
  Growth temperature: 37°C
  Growth strain: DH5alpha
  Copy number: High Copy
Gene/Insert
  Gene/Insert name: ADRB3 (alt name: Adrenoceptor beta 3)
  Species: H. sapiens (human)
  Entrez Gene: ADRB3 (a.k.a. BETA3AR)
  Promoter: CMV, T7
  Tag / fusion protein: FLAG (N terminal on insert); 1D4 (C terminal on insert)
  Cloning method: Gibson Cloning
Terms and licenses: Academic/Nonprofit Terms; Industry Terms: Not Available to Industry
Depositor comments: Class: A, Family: adrenoceptor. Ensembl ID: ENSG00000188778, Uniprot ID: P13945
How to cite: ADRB3-DuET was a gift from Thomas Sakmar (Addgene plasmid # 213182 ; http://n2t.net/addgene:213182 ; RRID:Addgene_213182)
